Addgene plasmid #141878: TFORF1868
Purpose: Lentiviral vector for overexpressing transcription factor ORFs with unique 24-bp barcodes. Barcodes facilitate identification of transcription factors in pooled screens.
Depositing lab: Feng Zhang. Depositing organization: Broad Institute. Publication: A transcription factor atlas of directed differentiation. Joung J, Ma S, Tay T, Geiger-Schuller KR, Kirchgatterer PC, Verdine VK, Guo B, Arias-Garcia MA, Allen WE, Singh A, Kuksenko O, Abudayyeh OO, Gootenberg JS, Fu Z, Macrae RK, Buenrostro JD, Regev A, Zhang F. Cell. 2023 Jan 5;186(1):209-229.e26. doi: 10.1016/j.cell.2022.11.026. PubMed 36608654.
Backbone
  Vector backbone: pLX_TRC317
  Backbone manufacturer: Broad Institute Genetic Perturbation Platform
  Backbone size w/o insert (bp): 8264
  Vector type: Mammalian Expression, Lentiviral
  Selectable markers: Puromycin
Growth in bacteria
  Bacterial resistance: Ampicillin, 100 μg/mL
  Growth temperature: 37°C
  Growth strain: NEB Stable
  Copy number: High Copy
Gene/Insert
  Gene/Insert name: MMP3
  Species: H. sapiens (human)
  Insert size (bp): 1535
  Entrez Gene: MMP3 (a.k.a. CHDS6, MMP-3, SL-1, STMY, STMY1, STR1)
  Promoter: EF1a
  Cloning method: Unknown
  Sequencing primers: 5′ GGGTGGAGACTGAAGTTAGGCCAG; 3′ CACATAGCGTAAAAGGAGCAACATAG
Terms and licenses: Academic/Nonprofit Terms; Industry Terms: Not Available to Industry
Depositor comments: NM_002422,ENST00000299855 . The transcription factor ORF portion of this plasmid was synthesized by Genewiz. Please test multiple small colonies in case of plasmid recombination. To make this collection available in a timely manner, a portion of this collection was not fully sequenced by Addgene. If an Addgene verified full plasmid sequence is not available, please contact us prior to placing an order to request the full sequence.
How to cite: TFORF1868 was a gift from Feng Zhang (Addgene plasmid # 141878 ; http://n2t.net/addgene:141878 ; RRID:Addgene_141878)
