[The description below was written by a language model from this plasmid's Addgene catalogue record and pLannotate feature annotations shown in this document.]
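Description:
TFORF1868 is a lentiviral mammalian expression plasmid built on the pLX_TRC317 backbone from the Broad Institute Genetic Perturbation Platform. It belongs to a barcoded ORF collection designed for overexpressing transcription factors in pooled screens. It is propagated in E. coli through a high-copy ColE1/pUC-type origin with ampicillin selection (AmpR), and also carries an f1 origin. The depositor notes a risk of plasmid recombination, which is typical of LTR-containing vectors. The annotated full sequence is about 9.8 kb, consistent with the stated backbone and insert sizes.

The viral portion has a third-generation, self-inactivating layout. An RSV promoter drives a truncated HIV-1 5' LTR, followed by the Ψ packaging signal with a partial gag sequence, the RRE for Rev-dependent RNA export, and a cPPT/CTS. The genome ends in a ΔU3 3' LTR with an SV40 polyadenylation signal downstream.

Within the proviral region, SV40 early promoter/origin sequences precede a puromycin N-acetyltransferase gene, allowing puromycin selection of transduced cells. A separate EF-1α promoter drives the human MMP3 ORF (stromelysin-1, a matrix metalloproteinase, despite the collection's transcription factor framing), which was produced by gene synthesis. A WPRE downstream of the ORF enhances transcript expression.

According to the record, each construct carries a unique 24-bp barcode that identifies the ORF in pooled experiments. The barcode is not annotated as a feature in the table, although the interval between the ORF and the WPRE, which contains a short U6 promoter-like fragment, is a plausible location. The construct is intended for packaging into lentivirus and stable overexpression of MMP3 in mammalian cells, individually or as part of directed-differentiation screens.
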