Features (pLannotate 1.2.2; 31 found; start..end, strand, type, name):
      1..1179    +  promoter       EF-1α promoter: strong constitutive promoter for human elongation factor EF-1α
   1196..2626    +  CDS            MMP3: MMP3_HUMAN - Also known as STMY1. Experimental evidence at protein level: Swiss-Prot protein existence level 1. Can degrade fibronectin, laminin, gelatins of type I, III, IV, and V; collagens III, IV, X, and IX, and cartilage proteoglycans. Activates procollagenase. From Homo sapiens (Human).
   2642..2695    +  promoter       U6 promoter (fragment): RNA polymerase III promoter for human U6 snRNA
   2737..3325    +  misc_feature   WPRE: woodchuck hepatitis virus posttranscriptional regulatory element
   3376..3395    +  misc_feature   cPPT/CTS (fragment): central polypurine tract and central termination sequence of HIV-1
   3397..3630    +  LTR            3' LTR (ΔU3): self-inactivating 3' long terminal repeat (LTR) from HIV-1
   3708..3829    +  polyA_signal   SV40 poly(A) signal: SV40 polyadenylation signal
   3869..4004    +  rep_origin     SV40 ori: SV40 origin of replication
   4025..4043    -  promoter       T7 promoter: promoter for bacteriophage T7 RNA polymerase
   4051..4206    +  CDS            lacZα (fragment): LacZα fragment of β-galactosidase; lacZ fragment
   4211..4639    +  rep_origin     f1 ori (sequence partly withheld): f1 bacteriophage origin of replication; arrow indicates direction of (+) strand synthesis
   4692..4796    +  promoter       AmpR promoter: bla
   4797..5657    +  CDS            AmpR: β-lactamase; bla; confers resistance to ampicillin, carbenicillin, and related antibiotics
   5828..6416    +  rep_origin     ori: high-copy-number ColE1/pMB1/pBR322/pUC origin of replication
   6599..6691    +  CDS            lacI (fragment): lac repressor; lacI; The lac repressor binds to the lac operator to inhibit transcription in E. coli. This inhibition can be relieved by adding lactose or isopropyl-β-D-thiogalactopyranoside (IPTG).
   6704..6725    +  protein_bind   CAP binding site: CAP binding activates transcription in the presence of cAMP. E. coli catabolite activator protein
   6740..6770    +  promoter       lac promoter: promoter for the E. coli lac operon
   6778..6794    +  protein_bind   lac operator: The lac repressor binds to the lac operator to inhibit transcription in E. coli. This inhibition can be relieved by adding lactose or isopropyl-β-D-thiogalactopyranoside (IPTG). lac repressor encoded by lacI
   6839..6857    +  promoter       T3 promoter: promoter for bacteriophage T3 RNA polymerase
   6885..7111    +  promoter       RSV promoter: Rous sarcoma virus enhancer/promoter
   7112..7292    +  LTR            5' LTR (truncated): truncated 5' long terminal repeat (LTR) from HIV-1
   7339..7464    +  misc_feature   HIV-1 Ψ: packaging signal of human immunodeficiency virus type 1
   7448..7811    +  CDS            HIV-1 gag (fragment): gag protein from human immunodeficiency virus 1; gag
   7957..8190    +  misc_feature   RRE: The Rev response element (RRE) of HIV-1 allows for Rev-dependent mRNA export from the nucleus to the cytoplasm.
   8567..8593    +  CDS            Rev (fragment): human immunodeficiency virus 1 (HIV-1) Rev protein; rev; enhances nuclear export of unspliced and incompletely spliced viral mRNAs
   8600..8623    +  promoter       SV40 promoter (fragment): SV40 early promoter
   8624..8695    +  promoter       SV40 promoter (fragment): SV40 enhancer and early promoter
   8719..8854    +  rep_origin     SV40 ori: SV40 origin of replication
   8900..9496    +  CDS            PuroR (fragment): puromycin N-acetyltransferase; pac from Streptomyces; confers resistance to puromycin
   9545..9662    +  misc_feature   cPPT/CTS: central polypurine tract and central termination sequence of HIV-1
   9727..9793    +  CDS            small t antigen (fragment): SV40 (simian virus 40) small t antigen
>Addgene plasmid #141878 | TFORF1868 | addgene full sequence | sequence record 396959 | Addgene NGS Result
GGCTCCGGTGCCCGTCAGTGGGCAGAGCGCACATCGCCCACAGTCCCCGAGAAGTTGGGGGGAGGGGTCG
GCAATTGAACCGGTGCCTAGAGAAGGTGGCGCGGGGTAAACTGGGAAAGTGATGTCGTGTACTGGCTCCG
CCTTTTTCCCGAGGGTGGGGGAGAACCGTATATAAGTGCAGTAGTCGCCGTGAACGTTCTTTTTCGCAAC
GGGTTTGCCGCCAGAACACAGGTAAGTGCCGTGTGTGGTTCCCGCGGGCCTGGCCTCTTTACGGGTTATG
GCCCTTGCGTGCCTTGAATTACTTCCACCTGGCTGCAGTACGTGATTCTTGATCCCGAGCTTCGGGTTGG
AAGTGGGTGGGAGAGTTCGAGGCCTTGCGCTTAAGGAGCCCCTTCGCCTCGTGCTTGAGTTGAGGCCTGG
CCTGGGCGCTGGGGCCGCCGCGTGCGAATCTGGTGGCACCTTCGCGCCTGTCTCGCTGCTTTCGATAAGT
CTCTAGCCATTTAAAATTTTTGATGACCTGCTGCGACGCTTTTTTTCTGGCAAGATAGTCTTGTAAATGC
GGGCCAAGATCTGCACACTGGTATTTCGGTTTTTGGGGCCGCGGGCGGCGACGGGGCCCGTGCGTCCCAG
CGCACATGTTCGGCGAGGCGGGGCCTGCGAGCGCGGCCACCGAGAATCGGACGGGGGTAGTCTCAAGCTG
GCCGGCCTGCTCTGGTGCCTGGCCTCGCGCCGCCGTGTATCGCCCCGCCCTGGGCGGCAAGGCTGGCCCG
GTCGGCACCAGTTGCGTGAGCGGAAAGATGGCCGCTTCCCGGCCCTGCTGCAGGGAGCTCAAAATGGAGG
ACGCGGCGCTCGGGAGAGCGGGCGGGTGAGTCACCCACACAAAGGAAAAGGGCCTTTCCGTCCTCAGCCG
TCGCTTCATGTGACTCCACGGAGTACCGGGCGCCGTCCAGGCACCTCGATTAGTTCTCGAGCTTTTGGAG
TACGTCGTCTTTAGGTTGGGGGGAGGGGTTTTATGCGATGGAGTTTCCCCACACTGAGTGGGTGGAGACT
GAAGTTAGGCCAGCTTGGCACTTGATGTAATTCTCCTTGGAATTTGCCCTTTTTGAGTTTGGATCTTGGT
TCATTCTCAAGCCTCAGACAGTGGTTCAAAGTTTTTTTCTTCCATTTCAGGTGTCGTGAGGCTAGCACCG
CCACCATGAAGAGTCTTCCAATCCTACTGTTGCTGTGCGTGGCAGTTTGCTCAGCCTATCCATTGGATGG
AGCTGCAAGGGGTGAGGACACCAGCATGAACCTTGTTCAGAAATATCTAGAAAACTACTACGACCTCAAA
AAAGATGTGAAACAGTTTGTTAGGAGAAAGGACAGTGGTCCTGTTGTTAAAAAAATCCGAGAAATGCAGA
AGTTCCTTGGATTGGAGGTGACGGGGAAGCTGGACTCCGACACTCTGGAGGTGATGCGCAAGCCCAGGTG
TGGAGTTCCTGATGTTGGTCACTTCAGAACCTTTCCTGGCATCCCGAAGTGGAGGAAAACCCACCTTACA
TACAGGATTGTGAATTATACACCAGATTTGCCAAAAGATGCTGTTGATTCTGCTGTTGAGAAAGCTCTGA
AAGTCTGGGAAGAGGTGACTCCACTCACATTCTCCAGGCTGTATGAAGGAGAGGCTGATATAATGATCTC
TTTTGCAGTTAGAGAACATGGAGACTTTTACCCTTTTGATGGACCTGGAAATGTTTTGGCCCATGCCTAT
GCCCCTGGGCCAGGGATTAATGGAGATGCCCACTTTGATGATGATGAACAATGGACAAAGGATACAACAG
GGACCAATTTATTTCTCGTTGCTGCTCATGAAATTGGCCACTCCCTGGGTCTCTTTCACTCAGCCAACAC
TGAAGCTTTGATGTACCCACTCTATCACTCACTCACAGACCTGACTCGGTTCCGCCTGTCTCAAGATGAT
ATAAATGGCATTCAGTCCCTCTATGGACCTCCCCCTGACTCCCCTGAGACCCCCCTGGTACCCACGGAAC
CTGTCCCTCCAGAACCTGGGACGCCAGCCAACTGTGATCCTGCTTTGTCCTTTGATGCTGTCAGCACTCT
GAGGGGAGAAATCCTGATCTTTAAAGACAGGCACTTTTGGCGCAAATCCCTCAGGAAGCTTGAACCTGAA
TTGCATTTGATCTCTTCATTTTGGCCATCTCTTCCTTCAGGCGTGGATGCCGCATATGAAGTTACTAGCA
AGGACCTCGTTTTCATTTTTAAAGGAAATCAATTCTGGGCTATCAGAGGAAATGAGGTACGAGCTGGATA
CCCAAGAGGCATCCACACCCTAGGTTTCCCTCCAACCGTGAGGAAAATCGATGCAGCCATTTCTGATAAG
GAAAAGAACAAAACATATTTCTTTGTAGAGGACAAATACTGGAGATTTGATGAGAAGAGAAATTCCATGG
AGCCAGGCTTTCCCAAGCAAATAGCTGAAGACTTTCCAGGGATTGACTCAAAGATTGATGCTGTTTTTGA
AGAATTTGGGTTCTTTTATTTCTTTACTGGATCTTCACAGTTGGAGTTTGACCCAAATGCAAAGAAAGTG
ACACACACTTTGAAGAGTAACAGCTGGCTTAATTGTTAGTAATGAACTAGTCCGTAACTTGAAAGTATTT
CGATTTCTTGGCTTTATATATCTTGTGGAAAGGACGAGCCTCGTTTAGTTACGACCAGAACACGCGTTAA
GTCGACAATCAACCTCTGGATTACAAAATTTGTGAAAGATTGACTGGTATTCTTAACTATGTTGCTCCTT
TTACGCTATGTGGATACGCTGCTTTAATGCCTTTGTATCATGCTATTGCTTCCCGTATGGCTTTCATTTT
CTCCTCCTTGTATAAATCCTGGTTGCTGTCTCTTTATGAGGAGTTGTGGCCCGTTGTCAGGCAACGTGGC
GTGGTGTGCACTGTGTTTGCTGACGCAACCCCCACTGGTTGGGGCATTGCCACCACCTGTCAGCTCCTTT
CCGGGACTTTCGCTTTCCCCCTCCCTATTGCCACGGCGGAACTCATCGCCGCCTGCCTTGCCCGCTGCTG
GACAGGGGCTCGGCTGTTGGGCACTGACAATTCCGTGGTGTTGTCGGGGAAATCATCGTCCTTTCCTTGG
CTGCTCGCCTGTGTTGCCACCTGGATTCTGCGCGGGACGTCCTTCTGCTACGTCCCTTCGGCCCTCAATC
CAGCGGACCTTCCTTCCCGCGGCCTGCTGCCGGCTCTGCGGCCTCTTCCGCGTCTTCGCCTTCGCCCTCA
GACGAGTCGGATCTCCCTTTGGGCCGCCTCCCCGCGTCGACTTTAAGACCAATGACTTACAAGGCAGCTG
TAGATCTTAGCCACTTTTTAAAAGAAAAGGGGGGACTGGAAGGGCTAATTCACTCCCAACGAAGACAAGA
TCTGCTTTTTGCTTGTACTGGGTCTCTCTGGTTAGACCAGATCTGAGCCTGGGAGCTCTCTGGCTAACTA
GGGAACCCACTGCTTAAGCCTCAATAAAGCTTGCCTTGAGTGCTTCAAGTAGTGTGTGCCCGTCTGTTGT
GTGACTCTGGTAACTAGAGATCCCTCAGACCCTTTTAGTCAGTGTGGAAAATCTCTAGCAGTACGTATAG
TAGTTCATGTCATCTTATTATTCAGTATTTATAACTTGCAAAGAAATGAATATCAGAGAGTGAGAGGAAC
TTGTTTATTGCAGCTTATAATGGTTACAAATAAAGCAATAGCATCACAAATTTCACAAATAAAGCATTTT
TTTCACTGCATTCTAGTTGTGGTTTGTCCAAACTCATCAATGTATCTTATCATGTCTGGCTCTAGCTATC
CCGCCCCTAACTCCGCCCATCCCGCCCCTAACTCCGCCCAGTTCCGCCCATTCTCCGCCCCATGGCTGAC
TAATTTTTTTTATTTATGCAGAGGCCGAGGCCGCCTCGGCCTCTGAGCTATTCCAGAAGTAGTGAGGAGG
CTTTTTTGGAGGCCTAGGGACGTACCCAATTCGCCCTATAGTGAGTCGTATTACGCGCGCTCACTGGCCG
TCGTTTTACAACGTCGTGACTGGGAAAACCCTGGCGTTACCCAACTTAATCGCCTTGCAGCACATCCCCC
TTTCGCCAGCTGGCGTAATAGCGAAGAGGCCCGCACCGATCGCCCTTCCCAACAGTTGCGCAGCCTGAAT
GGCGAATGGG
[124 nt withheld, positions 4211-4334]
C
[91 nt withheld, positions 4336-4426]
A
[49 nt withheld, positions 4428-4476]
CCTTTGACGTTGGAGTCCACGTTCTTT
[37 nt withheld, positions 4504-4540]
ACCCTATCTCGGTCTATTCTTTTGATTTATAAGGGATTTTGCCGATTTCGGCCTATTGGTTAAAAAATGA
GCTGATTTAACAAAAATTTAACGCGAATTTTAACAAAATATTAACGCTTACAATTTAGGTGGCACTTTTC
GGGGAAATGTGCGCGGAACCCCTATTTGTTTATTTTTCTAAATACATTCAAATATGTATCCGCTCATGAG
ACAATAACCCTGATAAATGCTTCAATAATATTGAAAAAGGAAGAGTATGAGTATTCAACATTTCCGTGTC
GCCCTTATTCCCTTTTTTGCGGCATTTTGCCTTCCTGTTTTTGCTCACCCAGAAACGCTGGTGAAAGTAA
AAGATGCTGAAGATCAGTTGGGTGCACGAGTGGGTTACATCGAACTGGATCTCAACAGCGGTAAGATCCT
TGAGAGTTTTCGCCCCGAAGAACGTTTTCCAATGATGAGCACTTTTAAAGTTCTGCTATGTGGCGCGGTA
TTATCCCGTATTGACGCCGGGCAAGAGCAACTCGGTCGCCGCATACACTATTCTCAGAATGACTTGGTTG
AGTACTCACCAGTCACAGAAAAGCATCTTACGGATGGCATGACAGTAAGAGAATTATGCAGTGCTGCCAT
AACCATGAGTGATAACACTGCGGCCAACTTACTTCTGACAACGATCGGAGGACCGAAGGAGCTAACCGCT
TTTTTGCACAACATGGGGGATCATGTAACTCGCCTTGATCGTTGGGAACCGGAGCTGAATGAAGCCATAC
CAAACGACGAGCGTGACACCACGATGCCTGTAGCAATGGCAACAACGTTGCGCAAACTATTAACTGGCGA
ACTACTTACTCTAGCTTCCCGGCAACAATTAATAGACTGGATGGAGGCGGATAAAGTTGCAGGACCACTT
CTGCGCTCGGCCCTTCCGGCTGGCTGGTTTATTGCTGATAAATCTGGAGCCGGTGAGCGTGGGTCTCGCG
GTATCATTGCAGCACTGGGGCCAGATGGTAAGCCCTCCCGTATCGTAGTTATCTACACGACGGGGAGTCA
GGCAACTATGGATGAACGAAATAGACAGATCGCTGAGATAGGTGCCTCACTGATTAAGCATTGGTAACTG
TCAGACCAAGTTTACTCATATATACTTTAGATTGATTTAAAACTTCATTTTTAATTTAAAAGGATCTAGG
TGAAGATCCTTTTTGATAATCTCATGACCAAAATCCCTTAACGTGAGTTTTCGTTCCACTGAGCGTCAGA
CCCCGTAGAAAAGATCAAAGGATCTTCTTGAGATCCTTTTTTTCTGCGCGTAATCTGCTGCTTGCAAACA
AAAAAACCACCGCTACCAGCGGTGGTTTGTTTGCCGGATCAAGAGCTACCAACTCTTTTTCCGAAGGTAA
CTGGCTTCAGCAGAGCGCAGATACCAAATACTGTTCTTCTAGTGTAGCCGTAGTTAGGCCACCACTTCAA
GAACTCTGTAGCACCGCCTACATACCTCGCTCTGCTAATCCTGTTACCAGTGGCTGCTGCCAGTGGCGAT
AAGTCGTGTCTTACCGGGTTGGACTCAAGACGATAGTTACCGGATAAGGCGCAGCGGTCGGGCTGAACGG
GGGGTTCGTGCACACAGCCCAGCTTGGAGCGAACGACCTACACCGAACTGAGATACCTACAGCGTGAGCT
ATGAGAAAGCGCCACGCTTCCCGAAGGGAGAAAGGCGGACAGGTATCCGGTAAGCGGCAGGGTCGGAACA
GGAGAGCGCACGAGGGAGCTTCCAGGGGGAAACGCCTGGTATCTTTATAGTCCTGTCGGGTTTCGCCACC
TCTGACTTGAGCGTCGATTTTTGTGATGCTCGTCAGGGGGGCGGAGCCTATGGAAAAACGCCAGCAACGC
GGCCTTTTTACGGTTCCTGGCCTTTTGCTGGCCTTTTGCTCACATGTTCTTTCCTGCGTTATCCCCTGAT
TCTGTGGATAACCGTATTACCGCCTTTGAGTGAGCTGATACCGCTCGCCGCAGCCGAACGACCGAGCGCA
GCGAGTCAGTGAGCGAGGAAGCGGAAGAGCGCCCAATACGCAAACCGCCTCTCCCCGCGCGTTGGCCGAT
TCATTAATGCAGCTGGCACGACAGGTTTCCCGACTGGAAAGCGGGCAGTGAGCGCAACGCAATTAATGTG
AGTTAGCTCACTCATTAGGCACCCCAGGCTTTACACTTTATGCTTCCGGCTCGTATGTTGTGTGGAATTG
TGAGCGGATAACAATTTCACACAGGAAACAGCTATGACCATGATTACGCCAAGCGCGCAATTAACCCTCA
CTAAAGGGAACAAAAGCTGGAGCTGCAAGCTTAATGTAGTCTTATGCAATACTCTTGTAGTCTTGCAACA
TGGTAACGATGAGTTAGCAACATGCCTTACAAGGAGAGAAAAAGCACCGTGCATGCCGATTGGTGGAAGT
AAGGTGGTACGATCGTGCCTTATTAGGAAGGCAACAGACGGGTCTGACATGGATTGGACGAACCACTGAA
TTGCCGCATTGCAGAGATATTGTATTTAAGTGCCTAGCTCGATACATAAACGGGTCTCTCTGGTTAGACC
AGATCTGAGCCTGGGAGCTCTCTGGCTAACTAGGGAACCCACTGCTTAAGCCTCAATAAAGCTTGCCTTG
AGTGCTTCAAGTAGTGTGTGCCCGTCTGTTGTGTGACTCTGGTAACTAGAGATCCCTCAGACCCTTTTAG
TCAGTGTGGAAAATCTCTAGCAGTGGCGCCCGAACAGGGACTTGAAAGCGAAAGGGAAACCAGAGGAGCT
CTCTCGACGCAGGACTCGGCTTGCTGAAGCGCGCACGGCAAGAGGCGAGGGGCGGCGACTGGTGAGTACG
CCAAAAATTTTGACTAGCGGAGGCTAGAAGGAGAGAGATGGGTGCGAGAGCGTCAGTATTAAGCGGGGGA
GAATTAGATCGCGATGGGAAAAAATTCGGTTAAGGCCAGGGGGAAAGAAAAAATATAAATTAAAACATAT
AGTATGGGCAAGCAGGGAGCTAGAACGATTCGCAGTTAATCCTGGCCTGTTAGAAACATCAGAAGGCTGT
AGACAAATACTGGGACAGCTACAACCATCCCTTCAGACAGGATCAGAAGAACTTAGATCATTATATAATA
CAGTAGCAACCCTCTATTGTGTGCATCAAAGGATAGAGATAAAAGACACCAAGGAAGCTTTAGACAAGAT
AGAGGAAGAGCAAAACAAAAGTAAGACCACCGCACAGCAAGCGGCCGCTGATCTTCAGACCTGGAGGAGG
AGATATGAGGGACAATTGGAGAAGTGAATTATATAAATATAAAGTAGTAAAAATTGAACCATTAGGAGTA
GCACCCACCAAGGCAAAGAGAAGAGTGGTGCAGAGAGAAAAAAGAGCAGTGGGAATAGGAGCTTTGTTCC
TTGGGTTCTTGGGAGCAGCAGGAAGCACTATGGGCGCAGCGTCAATGACGCTGACGGTACAGGCCAGACA
ATTATTGTCTGGTATAGTGCAGCAGCAGAACAATTTGCTGAGGGCTATTGAGGCGCAACAGCATCTGTTG
CAACTCACAGTCTGGGGCATCAAGCAGCTCCAGGCAAGAATCCTGGCTGTGGAAAGATACCTAAAGGATC
AACAGCTCCTGGGGATTTGGGGTTGCTCTGGAAAACTCATTTGCACCACTGCTGTGCCTTGGAATGCTAG
TTGGAGTAATAAATCTCTGGAACAGATTTGGAATCACACGACCTGGATGGAGTGGGACAGAGAAATTAAC
AATTACACAAGCTTAATACACTCCTTAATTGAAGAATCGCAAAACCAGCAAGAAAAGAATGAACAAGAAT
TATTGGAATTAGATAAATGGGCAAGTTTGTGGAATTGGTTTAACATAACAAATTGGCTGTGGTATATAAA
ATTATTCATAATGATAGTAGGAGGCTTGGTAGGTTTAAGAATAGTTTTTGCTGTACTTTCTATAGTGAAT
AGAGTTAGGCAGGGATATTCACCATTATCGTTTCAGACCCACCTCCCAACCCCGAGGGGACCCATGCATT
GCATCTCAATTAGTCAGCAACCAGGTGTGGAAAGTCCCCAGGCTCCCCAGCAGGCAGAAGTATGCAAAGC
ATGCGTCTCAATTAGTCAGCAACCATAGTCCCGCCCCTAACTCCGCCCATCCCGCCCCTAACTCCGCCCA
GTTCCGCCCATTCTCCGCCCCATGGCTGACTAATTTTTTTTATTTATGCAGAGGCCGAGGCCGCCTCGGC
CTCTGAGCTATTCCAGAAGTAGTGAGGAGGCTTTTTTGGAGGCCTAGGCTTTTGCAAAAAGCTTTCTAGA
GGTACCACCGGAGCTTACCATGACCGAGTACAAGCCCACGGTGCGCCTCGCCACCCGCGACGACGTCCCC
AGGGCCGTACGCACCCTCGCCGCCGCGTTCGCCGACTACCCCGCCACGCGCCACACCGTCGATCCGGACC
GCCACATCGAGCGGGTCACCGAGCTGCAAGAACTCTTCCTCACGCGCGTCGGGCTCGACATCGGCAAGGT
GTGGGTCGCGGACGACGGCGCCGCCGTGGCGGTCTGGACCACGCCGGAGAGCGTCGAAGCGGGGGCGGTG
TTCGCCGAGATCGGCCCGCGCATGGCCGAGTTGAGCGGTTCCCGGCTGGCCGCGCAGCAACAGATGGAAG
GCCTCCTGGCGCCGCACCGGCCCAAGGAGCCCGCGTGGTTCCTGGCCACCGTCGGCGTCTCGCCCGACCA
CCAGGGCAAGGGTCTGGGCAGCGCCGTCGTGCTCCCCGGAGTGGAGGCGGCCGAGCGCGCCGGGGTGCCC
GCCTTCCTGGAGACCTCCGCGCCCCGCAACCTCCCCTTCTACGAGCGGCTCGGCTTCACCGTCACCGCCG
ACGTCGAGGTGCCCGAAGGACCGCGCACCTGGTGCATGACCCGCAAGCCCGGTGCCAGTTAACGAATTCT
AGATCTTGAGACAAATGGCAGTATTCATCCACAATTTTAAAAGAAAAGGGGGGATTGGGGGGTACAGTGC
AGGGGAAAGAATAGTAGACATAATAGCAACAGACATACAAACTAAAGAATTACAAAAACAAATTACAAAA
ATTCAAAATTTTCGGGTTTATTACAGGGACAGCAGAGATCCACTTTGGCGCCGGCTCGAGGCCTGCAGGT
GCAAAGATGGATAAAGTTTTAAACAGAGAGGAATCTTTGCAGCTAATGGACCTTCTAGGTCTTGAAAGGA
GTGGGAATT
