>Addgene plasmid #141878 | TFORF1868 | depositor partial sequence | sequence record 277771 | Insert
ACCGCCACCATGAAGAGTCTTCCAATCCTACTGTTGCTGTGCGTGGCAGTTTGCTCAGCCTATCCATTGG
ATGGAGCTGCAAGGGGTGAGGACACCAGCATGAACCTTGTTCAGAAATATCTAGAAAACTACTACGACCT
CAAAAAAGATGTGAAACAGTTTGTTAGGAGAAAGGACAGTGGTCCTGTTGTTAAAAAAATCCGAGAAATG
CAGAAGTTCCTTGGATTGGAGGTGACGGGGAAGCTGGACTCCGACACTCTGGAGGTGATGCGCAAGCCCA
GGTGTGGAGTTCCTGATGTTGGTCACTTCAGAACCTTTCCTGGCATCCCGAAGTGGAGGAAAACCCACCT
TACATACAGGATTGTGAATTATACACCAGATTTGCCAAAAGATGCTGTTGATTCTGCTGTTGAGAAAGCT
CTGAAAGTCTGGGAAGAGGTGACTCCACTCACATTCTCCAGGCTGTATGAAGGAGAGGCTGATATAATGA
TCTCTTTTGCAGTTAGAGAACATGGAGACTTTTACCCTTTTGATGGACCTGGAAATGTTTTGGCCCATGC
CTATGCCCCTGGGCCAGGGATTAATGGAGATGCCCACTTTGATGATGATGAACAATGGACAAAGGATACA
ACAGGGACCAATTTATTTCTCGTTGCTGCTCATGAAATTGGCCACTCCCTGGGTCTCTTTCACTCAGCCA
ACACTGAAGCTTTGATGTACCCACTCTATCACTCACTCACAGACCTGACTCGGTTCCGCCTGTCTCAAGA
TGATATAAATGGCATTCAGTCCCTCTATGGACCTCCCCCTGACTCCCCTGAGACCCCCCTGGTACCCACG
GAACCTGTCCCTCCAGAACCTGGGACGCCAGCCAACTGTGATCCTGCTTTGTCCTTTGATGCTGTCAGCA
CTCTGAGGGGAGAAATCCTGATCTTTAAAGACAGGCACTTTTGGCGCAAATCCCTCAGGAAGCTTGAACC
TGAATTGCATTTGATCTCTTCATTTTGGCCATCTCTTCCTTCAGGCGTGGATGCCGCATATGAAGTTACT
AGCAAGGACCTCGTTTTCATTTTTAAAGGAAATCAATTCTGGGCTATCAGAGGAAATGAGGTACGAGCTG
GATACCCAAGAGGCATCCACACCCTAGGTTTCCCTCCAACCGTGAGGAAAATCGATGCAGCCATTTCTGA
TAAGGAAAAGAACAAAACATATTTCTTTGTAGAGGACAAATACTGGAGATTTGATGAGAAGAGAAATTCC
ATGGAGCCAGGCTTTCCCAAGCAAATAGCTGAAGACTTTCCAGGGATTGACTCAAAGATTGATGCTGTTT
TTGAAGAATTTGGGTTCTTTTATTTCTTTACTGGATCTTCACAGTTGGAGTTTGACCCAAATGCAAAGAA
AGTGACACACACTTTGAAGAGTAACAGCTGGCTTAATTGTTAGTAATGAACTAGTCCGTAACTTGAAAGT
ATTTCGATTTCTTGGCTTTATATATCTTGTGGAAAGGACGAGCCTCGTTTAGTTACGACCAGAAC
