>Addgene plasmid #141878 | TFORF1868 | depositor partial sequence | sequence record 277772 | Barcode
GCCTCGTTTAGTTACGACCAGAAC
